Addgene plasmid #129946: pRDAX-430 C-Tag Venus173/155[2] L32 FRB mCherry
Purpose: PPI (BiFC/TriFC) assay vector
Depositing lab: Gary Lewin. Depositing organization: Max-Delbrueck-Centrum fuer Molekulare Medizin (MDC).
Backbone
  Vector backbone: custom built
  Vector type: Mammalian Expression
Growth in bacteria
  Bacterial resistance: Ampicillin, 100 μg/mL
  Growth temperature: 37°C
  Growth strain: DH5alpha
  Copy number: High Copy
Gene/Insert
  Gene/Insert name: FRB
  Species: M. musculus (mouse)
  Cloning method: Restriction Enzyme; 5′ cloning site unknown (unknown if destroyed); 3′ cloning site unknown (unknown if destroyed)
Terms and licenses: Academic/Nonprofit Terms; Industry Terms: Not Available to Industry
How to cite: pRDAX-430 C-Tag Venus173/155[2] L32 FRB mCherry was a gift from Gary Lewin (Addgene plasmid # 129946 ; http://n2t.net/addgene:129946 ; RRID:Addgene_129946)
