[The description below was written by a language model from this plasmid's Addgene catalogue record and pLannotate feature annotations shown in this document.]
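Description:
pRDAX-430 C-Tag Venus173/155[2] L32 FRB mCherry is a custom-built mammalian expression plasmid of about 6.5 kb, designed as a vector for protein–protein interaction assays based on bimolecular or trimolecular fluorescence complementation (BiFC/TriFC). It is propagated in E. coli as a high-copy plasmid through a ColE1/pUC-type origin and is selected with ampicillin via the β-lactamase gene and its native promoter.

The expression unit is driven by the human CMV immediate-early enhancer and promoter, followed by a chimeric β-globin/immunoglobulin intron that promotes efficient processing of the transcript. The first open reading frame encodes FRB, the FKBP–rapamycin binding domain, followed after a short gap by a roughly 255 bp fragment of mVenus. This matches the "C-Tag" in the name, meaning the split Venus piece is fused to the C-terminus of the test protein; "L32" presumably denotes the intervening linker, although the record does not define it. The catalogue lists FRB as mouse, whereas the automated annotation matches it to human FRAP, so the species is not resolved by the record.

Downstream, an EMCV IRES2 drives translation of full-length mCherry from the same transcript, giving a constitutive red signal that marks transfected cells and can be used to normalise the complementation signal. A second chimeric intron, a WPRE and the bGH polyadenylation signal complete the cassette, and a further rabbit β-globin poly(A) region lies beyond it. The Venus fragment alone is non-fluorescent. Yellow fluorescence is reconstituted only when a partner carrying the complementary fragment is brought close. FRB is classically used for rapamycin-induced dimerisation with FKBP, so this construct probably serves as an inducible control.
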