Features (pLannotate 1.2.2; 17 found; start..end, strand, type, name):
    155..532     +  enhancer       CMV enhancer: human cytomegalovirus immediate early enhancer
    534..733     +  promoter       CMV promoter: human cytomegalovirus (CMV) immediate early promoter
    872..1004    +  intron         chimeric intron: chimera between introns from human β-globin and immunoglobulin heavy chain genes
   1034..1309    +  CDS            FRB: FKBP-rapamycin binding domain of human FRAP
   1403..1657    +  CDS            mVenus (fragment): mVenus is a basic (constitutively fluorescent) yellow fluorescent protein published in 2006, derived from Aequorea victoria. It is reported to be a rapidly-maturing monomer with moderate acid sensitivity.
   1674..2260    +  misc_feature   IRES2: internal ribosome entry site (IRES) of the encephalomyocarditis virus (EMCV)
   2261..2968    +  CDS            mCherry: mCherry is a basic (constitutively fluorescent) red fluorescent protein published in 2004, derived from Discosoma sp.. It is reported to be a very rapidly-maturing monomer with low acid sensitivity.
   3017..3149    +  intron         chimeric intron: chimera between introns from human β-globin and immunoglobulin heavy chain genes
   3158..3746    +  misc_feature   WPRE: woodchuck hepatitis virus posttranscriptional regulatory element
   3750..3766    +  misc_feature   MCS (fragment): pUC18/19 multiple cloning site
   3779..3890    +  polyA_signal   bGH poly(A) signal: bovine growth hormone polyadenylation signal
   3986..4004    -  promoter       T3 promoter: promoter for bacteriophage T3 RNA polymerase
   4063..4137    +  CDS            HBB (fragment): HBB_PONPY - Experimental evidence at transcript level: Swiss-Prot protein existence level 2. Involved in oxygen transport from the lung to the various peripheral tissues. From Pongo pygmaeus (Bornean orangutan).
   4208..4263    +  polyA_signal   β-globin poly(A) signal: rabbit β-globin polyadenylation signal (Gil and Proudfoot, 1987)
   4642..5230    -  rep_origin     ori: high-copy-number ColE1/pMB1/pBR322/pUC origin of replication
   5401..6261    -  CDS            AmpR: β-lactamase; bla; confers resistance to ampicillin, carbenicillin, and related antibiotics
   6262..6366    -  promoter       AmpR promoter: bla
>Addgene plasmid #129946 | pRDAX-430 C-Tag Venus173/155[2] L32 FRB mCherry | depositor full sequence | sequence record 249324 | Full Sequence
GCCTGCCTCCAGGCCTCAATATTGGCCATTAGCCATATTATTCATTGGTTATATAGCATAAATCAATATT
GGCTATTGGCCATTGCATACGTTGTATCTATATCATAATATGTACATTTATATTGGCTCATGTCCAATAT
GACCGCCATGTTGGCATTGATTATTGACTAGTTATTAATAGTAATCAATTACGGGGTCATTAGTTCATAG
CCCATATATGGAGTTCCGCGTTACATAACTTACGGTAAATGGCCCGCCTGGCTGACCGCCCAACGACCCC
CGCCCATTGACGTCAATAATGACGTATGTTCCCATAGTAACGCCAATAGGGACTTTCCATTGACGTCAAT
GGGTGGAGTATTTACGGTAAACTGCCCACTTGGCAGTACATCAAGTGTATCATATGCCAAGTCCGCCCCC
TATTGACGTCAATGACGGTAAATGGCCCGCCTGGCATTATGCCCAGTACATGACCTTACGGGACTTTCCT
ACTTGGCAGTACATCTACGTATTAGTCATCGCTATTACCATGGTGATGCGGTTTTGGCAGTACACCAATG
GGCGTGGATAGCGGTTTGACTCACGGGGATTTCCAAGTCTCCACCCCATTGACGTCAATGGGAGTTTGTT
TTGGCACCAAAATCAACGGGACTTTCCAAAATGTCGTAATAACCCCGCCCCGTTGACGCAAATGGGCGGT
AGGCGTGTACGGTGGGAGGTCTATATAAGCAGAGCTCGTTTAGTGAACCGTCAGATCACTAGAAGCTTTA
TTGCGGTAGTTTATCACAGTTAAATTGCTAACGCAGTCAGTGCTTCTGACACAACAGTCTCGAACTTAAG
CTGCAGAAGTTGGTCGTGAGGCACTGGGCAGGTAAGTATCAAGGTTACAAGACAGGTTTAAGGAGACCAA
TAGAAACTGGGCTTGTCGAGACAGAGAAGACTCTTGCGTTTCTGATAGGCACCTATTGGTCTTACTGACA
TCCACTTTGCCTTTCTCTCCACAGGTGTCCACTCCCAGGCCACCATGGTGGCCATCCTCTGGCATGAGAT
GTGGCATGAAGGCCTGGAAGAGGCATCTCGTTTGTACTTTGGGGAAAGGAACGTGAAAGGCATGTTTGAG
GTGCTGGAGCCCTTGCATGCTATGATGGAACGGGGCCCCCAGACTCTGAAGGAAACATCCTTTAATCAGG
CCTATGGTCGAGATTTAATGGAGGCCCAAGAGTGGTGCAGGAAGTACATGAAATCAGGGAATGTCAAGGA
CCTCACCCAAGCCTGGGACCTCTATTATCATGTGTTCCGACGAATCTCAGACGTGGGTGGCGGAGGGAGC
GAAGGCGGCGGATCCGGAGGGCCTGGCTCTGGCGGAGAGGGGAGCGCTGGAGGCGGGTCAGCCGGTGGTG
GCAGTGATAAGCAGAAGAATGGGATTAAGGCGAACTTCAAGATCCGACACAACATCGAGGATGGTGGGGT
CCAGCTTGCCGACCATTATCAGCAGAACACACCCATTGGGGATGGACCAGTCCTGTTGCCGGATAACCAC
TACCTCAGTTACCAGAGCAAACTGTCCAAAGATCCCAATGAGAAGAGGGACCATATGGTACTGCTCGAAT
TCGTGACTGCAGCAGGCATTACCCTTGGGATGGATGAACTTTATAAGTAAGAATTCAGATCCGCCCCTCT
CCCTCCCCCCCCCCTAACGTTACTGGCCGAAGCCGCTTGGAATAAGGCCGGTGTGCGTTTGTCTATATGT
TATTTTCCACCATATTGCCGTCTTTTGGCAATGTGAGGGCCCGGAAACCTGGCCCTGTCTTCTTGACGAG
CATTCCTAGGGGTCTTTCCCCTCTCGCCAAAGGAATGCAAGGTCTGTTGAATGTCGTGAAGGAAGCAGTT
CCTCTGGTAGCTTCTTGAAGACAAACAACGTCTGTAGCGACCCTTTGCAGGCAGCGGAACCCCCCACCTG
GCGACAGGTGCCTCTGCGGCCAAAAGCCACGTGTATAAGATACACCTGCAAAGGCGGCACAACCCCAGTG
CCACGTTGTGAGTTGGATAGTTGTGGAAAGAGTCAAATGGCTCTCCTCAAGCGTATTCAACAAGGGGCTG
AAGGATGCCCAGAAGGTACCCCATTGTATGGGATCTGATCTGGGGCCTCGGTACACATGCTTTACATGTG
TTTAGTCGAGGTTAAAAAAACGTCTAGGCCCCCCGAACCACGGGGACGTGGTTTTCCTTTGAAAAACACG
ATGATAATATGGCCACAACCATGGTGAGCAAGGGCGAGGAGGATAACATGGCCATCATCAAGGAGTTCAT
GCGCTTCAAGGTGCACATGGAGGGCTCCGTGAACGGCCACGAGTTCGAGATCGAGGGCGAGGGCGAGGGC
CGCCCCTACGAGGGCACCCAGACCGCCAAGCTGAAGGTGACCAAGGGTGGCCCCCTGCCCTTCGCCTGGG
ACATCCTGTCCCCTCAGTTCATGTACGGCTCCAAGGCCTACGTGAAGCACCCCGCCGACATCCCCGACTA
CTTGAAGCTGTCCTTCCCCGAGGGCTTCAAGTGGGAGCGCGTGATGAACTTCGAGGACGGCGGCGTGGTG
ACCGTGACCCAGGACTCCTCCCTGCAGGACGGCGAGTTCATCTACAAGGTGAAGCTGCGCGGCACCAACT
TCCCCTCCGACGGCCCCGTAATGCAGAAGAAGACCATGGGCTGGGAGGCCTCCTCCGAGCGGATGTACCC
CGAGGACGGCGCCCTGAAGGGCGAGATCAAGCAGAGGCTGAAGCTGAAGGACGGCGGCCACTACGACGCT
GAGGTCAAGACCACCTACAAGGCCAAGAAGCCCGTGCAGCTGCCCGGCGCCTACAACGTCAACATCAAGT
TGGACATCACCTCCCACAACGAGGACTACACCATCGTGGAACAGTACGAACGCGCCGAGGGCCGCCACTC
CACCGGCGGCATGGACGAGCTGTACAAGTAAACCGGTGCTCGAGGTACCGATGAATAGCTAAGGTCGAGG
CCGCAGGTAAGTATCAAGGTTACAAGACAGGTTTAAGGAGACCAATAGAAACTGGGCTTGTCGAGACAGA
GAAGACTCTTGCGTTTCTGATAGGCACCTATTGGTCTTACTGACATCCACTTTGCCTTTCTCTCCACAGG
TGTCGACAATCAACCTCTGGATTACAAAATTTGTGAAAGATTGACTGGTATTCTTAACTATGTTGCTCCT
TTTACGCTATGTGGATACGCTGCTTTAATGCCTTTGTATCATGCTATTGCTTCCCGTATGGCTTTCATTT
TCTCCTCCTTGTATAAATCCTGGTTGCTGTCTCTTTATGAGGAGTTGTGGCCCGTTGTCAGGCAACGTGG
CGTGGTGTGCACTGTGTTTGCTGACGCAACCCCCACTGGTTGGGGCATTGCCACCACCTGTCAGCTCCTT
TCCGGGACTTTCGCTTTCCCCCTCCCTATTGCCACGGCGGAACTCATCGCCGCCTGCCTTGCCCGCTGCT
GGACAGGGGCTCGGCTGTTGGGCACTGACAATTCCGTGGTGTTGTCGGGGAAGCTGACGTCCTTTCCATG
GCTGCTCGCCTGTGTTGCCACCTGGATTCTGCGCGGGACGTCCTTCTGCTACGTCCCTTCGGCCCTCAAT
CCAGCGGACCTTCCTTCCCGCGGCCTGCTGCCGGCTCTGCGGCCTCTTCCGCGTCTTCGCCTTCGCCCTC
AGACGAGTCGGATCTCCCTTTGGGCCGCCTCCCCGCCTGGAATTCGAGCTCGGTACGATCAGCCTCGACT
GTGCCTTCTAGTTGCCAGCCATCTGTTGTTTGCCCCTCCCCCGTGCCTTCCTTGACCCTGGAAGGTGCCA
CTCCCACTGTCCTTTCCTAATAAAATGAGGAAATTGCATCGCATTGTCTGAGTAGGTGTCATTCTATTCT
GGGGGGTGGGGTGGGGCAGGACAGCAAGGGGGAGGATTGGGAAGACAATAGCCCAGCTTTTGTTCCCTTT
AGTGAGGGTTAATTGCGCGCTTGGCGTAATCATGGTCATAGCTGTTTCCTGTGTGAAATTGTTATCCGCT
AATTCACTCCTCAGGTGCAGGCTGCCTATCAGAAGGTGGTGGCTGGTGTGGCCAATGCCCTGGCTCACAA
ATACCACTGAGATCTTTTTCCCTCTGCCAAAAATTATGGGGACATCATGAAGCCCCTTGAGCATCTGACT
TCTGGCTAATAAAGGAAATTTATTTTCATTGCAATAGTGTGTTGGAATTTTTTGTGTCTCTCACTCGGAA
GGACATATGGGAGGGCAAATCATTTAAAACATCAGAATGAGTATTTGGTTTAGAGTTTGGCAACATATGC
CCATATGCTGGCTGCCATGAACAAAGGTTGGCTATAAAGAGGTCATCAGTATATGAAACAGCCCCCTGCT
GTCCATTCCTTATTCCATAGAAAAGCCTTGACTTGAGGTTAGATTTTTTTTATATTTTGTTTTGTGTTAT
TTTTTTCTTTAACATCCCTAAAATTTTCCTTACATGTTTTACTAGCCAGATTTTTCCTCCTCTCCTGACT
ACTCCCAGTCATAGCTGTCCCTCTTCTCTTATGGAGATCGGCCGGCCGCCGGCGTCGACGCGCGCGGCCG
CGGCGCGCCGTTGCTGGCGTTTTTCCATAGGCTCCGCCCCCCTGACGAGCATCACAAAAATCGACGCTCA
AGTCAGAGGTGGCGAAACCCGACAGGACTATAAAGATACCAGGCGTTTCCCCCTGGAAGCTCCCTCGTGC
GCTCTCCTGTTCCGACCCTGCCGCTTACCGGATACCTGTCCGCCTTTCTCCCTTCGGGAAGCGTGGCGCT
TTCTCATAGCTCACGCTGTAGGTATCTCAGTTCGGTGTAGGTCGTTCGCTCCAAGCTGGGCTGTGTGCAC
GAACCCCCCGTTCAGCCCGACCGCTGCGCCTTATCCGGTAACTATCGTCTTGAGTCCAACCCGGTAAGAC
ACGACTTATCGCCACTGGCAGCAGCCACTGGTAACAGGATTAGCAGAGCGAGGTATGTAGGCGGTGCTAC
AGAGTTCTTGAAGTGGTGGCCTAACTACGGCTACACTAGAAGAACAGTATTTGGTATCTGCGCTCTGCTG
AAGCCAGTTACCTTCGGAAAAAGAGTTGGTAGCTCTTGATCCGGCAAACAAACCACCGCTGGTAGCGGTG
GTTTTTTTGTTTGCAAGCAGCAGATTACGCGCAGAAAAAAAGGATCTCAAGAAGATCCTTTGATCTTTTC
TACGGGGTCTGACGCTCAGTGGAACGAAAACTCACGTTAAGGGATTTTGGTCATGAGATTATCAAAAAGG
ATCTTCACCTAGATCCTTTTAAATTAAAAATGAAGTTTTAAATCAATCTAAAGTATATATGAGTAAACTT
GGTCTGACAGTTACCAATGCTTAATCAGTGAGGCACCTATCTCAGCGATCTGTCTATTTCGTTCATCCAT
AGTTGCCTGACTCCCCGTCGTGTAGATAACTACGATACGGGAGGGCTTACCATCTGGCCCCAGTGCTGCA
ATGATACCGCGAGACCCACGCTCACCGGCTCCAGATTTATCAGCAATAAACCAGCCAGCCGGAAGGGCCG
AGCGCAGAAGTGGTCCTGCAACTTTATCCGCCTCCATCCAGTCTATTAATTGTTGCCGGGAAGCTAGAGT
AAGTAGTTCGCCAGTTAATAGTTTGCGCAACGTTGTTGCCATTGCTACAGGCATCGTGGTGTCACGCTCG
TCGTTTGGTATGGCTTCATTCAGCTCCGGTTCCCAACGATCAAGGCGAGTTACATGATCCCCCATGTTGT
GCAAAAAAGCGGTTAGCTCCTTCGGTCCTCCGATCGTTGTCAGAAGTAAGTTGGCCGCAGTGTTATCACT
CATGGTTATGGCAGCACTGCATAATTCTCTTACTGTCATGCCATCCGTAAGATGCTTTTCTGTGACTGGT
GAGTACTCAACCAAGTCATTCTGAGAATAGTGTATGCGGCGACCGAGTTGCTCTTGCCCGGCGTCAATAC
GGGATAATACCGCGCCACATAGCAGAACTTTAAAAGTGCTCATCATTGGAAAACGTTCTTCGGGGCGAAA
ACTCTCAAGGATCTTACCGCTGTTGAGATCCAGTTCGATGTAACCCACTCGTGCACCCAACTGATCTTCA
GCATCTTTTACTTTCACCAGCGTTTCTGGGTGAGCAAAAACAGGAAGGCAAAATGCCGCAAAAAAGGGAA
TAAGGGCGACACGGAAATGTTGAATACTCATACTCTTCCTTTTTCAATATTATTGAAGCATTTATCAGGG
TTATTGTCTCATGAGCGGATACATATTTGAATGTATTTAGAAAAATAAACAAATAGGGGTTCCGCGCACA
TTTCCCCGAAAAGTGCCACCTGACGTCTAAGAAACCATTATTATCATGACATTAACCTATAAAAATAGGC
GTATCACGAGGCCCTTTCGTCTACGCGCGCGCCGGCGGCGCGCCGTCGACGGCCGGCCGCGGCCGC
